>Addgene plasmid #27351 | LeGO-Cer | depositor full sequence | sequence record 12898 | Author sequence
GTCGACGGATCGGGAGATCTCCCGATCCCCTATGGTGCACTCTCAGTACAATCTGCTCTGATGCCGCATA
GTTAAGCCAGTATCTGCTCCCTGCTTGTGTGTTGGAGGTCGCTGAGTAGTGCGCGAGCAAAATTTAAGCT
ACAACAAGGCAAGGCTTGACCGACAATTGCATGAAGAATCTGCTTAGGGTTAGGCGTTTTGCGCTGCTTC
GCGATGTACGGGCCAGATATACGCGTTGACATTGATTATTGACTAGTTATTAATAGTAATCAATTACGGG
GTCATTAGTTCATAGCCCATATATGGAGTTCCGCGTTACATAACTTACGGTAAATGGCCCGCCTGGCTGA
CCGCCCAACGACCCCCGCCCATTGACGTCAATAATGACGTATGTTCCCATAGTAACGCCAATAGGGACTT
TCCATTGACGTCAATGGGTGGAGTATTTACGGTAAACTGCCCACTTGGCAGTACATCAAGTGTATCATAT
GCCAAGTACGCCCCCTATTGACGTCAATGACGGTAAATGGCCCGCCTGGCATTATGCCCAGTACATGACC
TTATGGGACTTTCCTACTTGGCAGTACATCTACGTATTAGTCATCGCTATTACCATGGTGATGCGGTTTT
GGCAGTACATCAATGGGCGTGGATAGCGGTTTGACTCACGGGGATTTCCAAGTCTCCACCCCATTGACGT
CAATGGGAGTTTGTTTTGGCACCAAAATCAACGGGACTTTCCAAAATGTCGTAACAACTCCGCCCCATTG
ACGCAAATGGGCGGTAGGCGTGTACGGTGGGAGGTCTATATAAGCAGCGCGTTTTGCCTGTACTGGGTCT
CTCTGGTTAGACCAGATCTGAGCCTGGGAGCTCTCTGGCTAACTAGGGAACCCACTGCTTAAGCCTCAAT
AAAGCTTGCCTTGAGTGCTTCAAGTAGTGTGTGCCCGTCTGTTGTGTGACTCTGGTAACTAGAGATCCCT
CAGACCCTTTTAGTCAGTGTGGAAAATCTCTAGCAGTGGCGCCCGAACAGGGACTTGAAAGCGAAAGGGA
AACCAGAGGAGCTCTCTCGACGCAGGACTCGGCTTGCTGAAGCGCGCACGGCAAGAGGCGAGGGGCGGCG
ACTGGTGAGTACGCCAAAAATTTTGACTAGCGGAGGCTAGAAGGAGAGAGATGGGTGCGAGAGCGTCAGT
ATTAAGCGGGGGAGAATTAGATCGCGATGGGAAAAAATTCGGTTAAGGCCAGGGGGAAAGAAAAAATATA
AATTAAAACATATAGTATGGGCAAGCAGGGAGCTAGAACGATTCGCAGTTAATCCTGGCCTGTTAGAAAC
ATCAGAAGGCTGTAGACAAATACTGGGACAGCTACAACCATCCCTTCAGACAGGATCAGAAGAACTTAGA
TCATTATATAATACAGTAGCAACCCTCTATTGTGTGCATCAAAGGATAGAGATAAAAGACACCAAGGAAG
CTTTAGACAAGATAGAGGAAGAGCAAAACAAAAGTAAGACCACCGCACAGCAAGCGGCCGGCCGCGCTGA
TCTTCAGACCTGGAGGAGGAGATATGAGGGACAATTGGAGAAGTGAATTATATAAATATAAAGTAGTAAA
AATTGAACCATTAGGAGTAGCACCCACCAAGGCAAAGAGAAGAGTGGTGCAGAGAGAAAAAAGAGCAGTG
GGAATAGGAGCTTTGTTCCTTGGGTTCTTGGGAGCAGCAGGAAGCACTATGGGCGCAGCGTCAATGACGC
TGACGGTACAGGCCAGACAATTATTGTCTGGTATAGTGCAGCAGCAGAACAATTTGCTGAGGGCTATTGA
GGCGCAACAGCATCTGTTGCAACTCACAGTCTGGGGCATCAAGCAGCTCCAGGCAAGAATCCTGGCTGTG
GAAAGATACCTAAAGGATCAACAGCTCCTGGGGATTTGGGGTTGCTCTGGAAAACTCATTTGCACCACTG
CTGTGCCTTGGAATGCTAGTTGGAGTAATAAATCTCTGGAACAGATTTGGAATCACACGACCTGGATGGA
GTGGGACAGAGAAATTAACAATTACACAAGCTTAATACACTCCTTAATTGAAGAATCGCAAAACCAGCAA
GAAAAGAATGAACAAGAATTATTGGAATTAGATAAATGGGCAAGTTTGTGGAATTGGTTTAACATAACAA
ATTGGCTGTGGTATATAAAATTATTCATAATGATAGTAGGAGGCTTGGTAGGTTTAAGAATAGTTTTTGC
TGTACTTTCTATAGTGAATAGAGTTAGGCAGGGATATTCACCATTATCGTTTCAGACCCACCTCCCAACC
CCGAGGGGACCCGACAGGCCCGAAGGAATAGAAGAAGAAGGTGGAGAGAGAGACAGAGACAGATCCATTC
GATTAGTGAACGGATCGGCACTGCGTGCGCCAATTCTGCAGACAAATGGCAGTATTCATCCACAATTTTA
AAAGAAAAGGGGGGATTGGGGGGTACAGTGCAGGGGAAAGAATAGTAGACATAATAGCAACAGACATACA
AACTAAAGAATTACAAAAACAAATTACAAAAATTCAAAATTTTCGGGTTTATTACAGGGACAGCAGAGAT
CCAGTTTGGTTAGTACCGGGCCCGCTCTAGAGATCCGACGCCGCCATCTCTAGGCCCGCGCCGGCCCCCT
CGCACAGACTTGTGGGAGAAGCTCGGCTACTCCCCTGCCCCGGTTAATTTGCATATAATATTTCCTAGTA
ACTATAGAGGCTTAATGTGCGATAAAAGACAGATAATCTGTTCTTTTTAATACTAGCTACATTTTACATG
ATAGGCTTGGATTTCTATAAGAGATACAAATACTAAATTATTATTTTAAAAAACAGCACAAAAGGAAACT
CACCCTAACTGTAAAGTAATTGTGTGTTTTGAGACTATAAATATCCCTTGGAGAAAAGCCTTGTTAACGC
GCGGTGACCCTCGAGGTCGACGGTATCGATAAGCTCGCTTCACGAGATTCCAGCAGGTCGAGGGACCTAA
TAACTTCGTATAGCATACATTATACGAAGTTATATTAAGGGTTCCAAGCTTAAGCGGCCGCTGAAAGACC
CCACCTGTAGGTTTGGCAAGCTAGCTGCAGTAACGCCATTTTGCAAGGCATGGAAAAATACCAAACCAAG
AATAGAGAAGTTCAGATCAAGGGCGGGTACATGAAAATAGCTAACGTTGGGCCAAACAGGATATCTGCGG
TGAGCAGTTTCGGCCCCGGCCCGGGGCCAAGAACAGATGGTCACCGCAGTTTCGGCCCCGGCCCGAGGCC
AAGAACAGATGGTCCCCAGATATGGCCCAACCCTCAGCAGTTTCTTAAGACCCATCAGATGTTTCCAGGC
TCCCCCAAGGACCTGAAATGACCCTGCGCCTTATTTGAATTAACCAATCAGCCTGCTTCTCGCTTCTGTT
CGCGCGCTTCTGCTTCCCGAGCTCTATAAAAGAGCTCACAACCCCTCACTCGGCGCGCCAGTCCTCCGAT
TGACTGAGTCGCCCGGATCCCGCCACCATGGTGAGCAAGGGCGAGGAGCTGTTCACCGGGGTGGTGCCCA
TCCTGGTCGAGCTGGACGGCGACGTAAACGGCCACAAGTTCAGCGTGTCCGGCGAGGGCGAGGGCGATGC
CACCTACGGCAAGCTGACCCTGAAGTTCATCTGCACCACCGGCAAGCTGCCCGTGCCCTGGCCCACCCTC
GTGACCACCCTGACCTGGGGCGTGCAGTGCTTCGCCCGCTACCCCGACCACATGAAGCAGCACGACTTCT
TCAAGTCCGCCATGCCCGAAGGCTACGTCCAGGAGCGCACCATCTTCTTCAAGGACGACGGCAACTACAA
GACCCGCGCCGAGGTGAAGTTCGAGGGCGACACCCTGGTGAACCGCATCGAGCTGAAGGGCATCGACTTC
AAGGAGGACGGCAACATCCTGGGGCACAAGCTGGAGTACAACGCCATCAGCGACAACGTCTATATCACCG
CCGACAAGCAGAAGAACGGCATCAAGGCCAACTTCAAGATCCGCCACAACATCGAGGACGGCAGCGTGCA
GCTCGCCGACCACTACCAGCAGAACACCCCCATCGGCGACGGCCCCGTGCTGCTGCCCGACAACCACTAC
CTGAGCACCCAGTCCAAGCTGAGCAAAGACCCCAACGAGAAGCGCGATCACATGGTCCTGCTGGAGTTCG
TGACCGCCGCCGGGATCACTCTCGGCATGGACGAGCTGTACAAGTAAGAATTCGTCGAGGGACCTAATAA
CTTCGTATAGCATACATTATACGAAGTTATACATGTTTAAGGGTTCCGGTTCCACTAGGTACAATTCGAT
ATCAAGCTTATCGATAATCAACCTCTGGATTACAAAATTTGTGAAAGATTGACTGGTATTCTTAACTATG
TTGCTCCTTTTACGCTATGTGGATACGCTGCTTTAATGCCTTTGTATCATGCTATTGCTTCCCGTATGGC
TTTCATTTTCTCCTCCTTGTATAAATCCTGGTTGCTGTCTCTTTATGAGGAGTTGTGGCCCGTTGTCAGG
CAACGTGGCGTGGTGTGCACTGTGTTTGCTGACGCAACCCCCACTGGTTGGGGCATTGCCACCACCTGTC
AGCTCCTTTCCGGGACTTTCGCTTTCCCCCTCCCTATTGCCACGGCGGAACTCATCGCCGCCTGCCTTGC
CCGCTGCTGGACAGGGGCTCGGCTGTTGGGCACTGACAATTCCGTGGTGTTGTCGGGGAAATCATCGTCC
TTTCCTTGGCTGCTCGCCTGTGTTGCCACCTGGATTCTGCGCGGGACGTCCTTCTGCTACGTCCCTTCGG
CCCTCAATCCAGCGGACCTTCCTTCCCGCGGCCTGCTGCCGGCTCTGCGGCCTCTTCCGCGTCTTCGCCT
TCGCCCTCAGACGAGTCGGATCTCCCTTTGGGCCGCCTCCCCGCATCGATACCGTCGACCTCGATCGAGA
CCTAGAAAAACATGGAGCAATCACAAGTAGCAATACAGCAGCTACCAATGCTGATTGTGCCTGGCTAGAA
GCACAAGAGGAGGAGGAGGTGGGTTTTCCAGTCACACCTCAGGTACCTTTAAGACCAATGACTTACAAGG
CAGCTGTAGATCTTAGCCACTTTTTAAAAGAAAAGGGGGGACTGGAAGGGCTAATTCACTCCCAACGAAG
ACAAGATATCCTTGATCTGTGGATCTACCACACACAAGGCTACTTCCCTGATTGGCAGAACTACACACCA
GGGCCAGGGATCAGATATCCACTGACCTTTGGATGGTGCTACAAGCTAGTACCAGTTGAGCAAGAGAAGG
TAGAAGAAGCCAATGAAGGAGAGAACACCCGCTTGTTACACCCTGTGAGCCTGCATGGGATGGATGACCC
GGAGAGAGAAGTATTAGAGTGGAGGTTTGACAGCCGCCTAGCATTTCATCACATGGCCCGAGAGCTGCAT
CCGGACTGTACTGGGTCTCTCTGGTTAGACCAGATCTGAGCCTGGGAGCTCTCTGGCTAACTAGGGAACC
CACTGCTTAAGCCTCAATAAAGCTTGCCTTGAGTGCTTCAAGTAGTGTGTGCCCGTCTGTTGTGTGACTC
TGGTAACTAGAGATCCCTCAGACCCTTTTAGTCAGTGTGGAAAATCTCTAGCAGCATGTGAGCAAAAGGC
CAGCAAAAGGCCAGGAACCGTAAAAAGGCCGCGTTGCTGGCGTTTTTCCATAGGCTCCGCCCCCCTGACG
AGCATCACAAAAATCGACGCTCAAGTCAGAGGTGGCGAAACCCGACAGGACTATAAAGATACCAGGCGTT
TCCCCCTGGAAGCTCCCTCGTGCGCTCTCCTGTTCCGACCCTGCCGCTTACCGGATACCTGTCCGCCTTT
CTCCCTTCGGGAAGCGTGGCGCTTTCTCATAGCTCACGCTGTAGGTATCTCAGTTCGGTGTAGGTCGTTC
GCTCCAAGCTGGGCTGTGTGCACGAACCCCCCGTTCAGCCCGACCGCTGCGCCTTATCCGGTAACTATCG
TCTTGAGTCCAACCCGGTAAGACACGACTTATCGCCACTGGCAGCAGCCACTGGTAACAGGATTAGCAGA
GCGAGGTATGTAGGCGGTGCTACAGAGTTCTTGAAGTGGTGGCCTAACTACGGCTACACTAGAAGAACAG
TATTTGGTATCTGCGCTCTGCTGAAGCCAGTTACCTTCGGAAAAAGAGTTGGTAGCTCTTGATCCGGCAA
ACAAACCACCGCTGGTAGCGGTGGTTTTTTTGTTTGCAAGCAGCAGATTACGCGCAGAAAAAAAGGATCT
CAAGAAGATCCTTTGATCTTTTCTACGGGGTCTGACGCTCAGTGGAACGAAAACTCACGTTAAGGGATTT
TGGTCATGAGATTATCAAAAAGGATCTTCACCTAGATCCTTTTAAATTAAAAATGAAGTTTTAAATCAAT
CTAAAGTATATATGAGTAAACTTGGTCTGACAGTTACCAATGCTTAATCAGTGAGGCACCTATCTCAGCG
ATCTGTCTATTTCGTTCATCCATAGTTGCCTGACTCCCCGTCGTGTAGATAACTACGATACGGGAGGGCT
TACCATCTGGCCCCAGTGCTGCAATGATACCGCGAGACCCACGCTCACCGGCTCCAGATTTATCAGCAAT
AAACCAGCCAGCCGGAAGGGCCGAGCGCAGAAGTGGTCCTGCAACTTTATCCGCCTCCATCCAGTCTATT
AATTGTTGCCGGGAAGCTAGAGTAAGTAGTTCGCCAGTTAATAGTTTGCGCAACGTTGTTGCCATTGCTA
CAGGCATCGTGGTGTCACGCTCGTCGTTTGGTATGGCTTCATTCAGCTCCGGTTCCCAACGATCAAGGCG
AGTTACATGATCCCCCATGTTGTGCAAAAAAGCGGTTAGCTCCTTCGGTCCTCCGATCGTTGTCAGAAGT
AAGTTGGCCGCAGTGTTATCACTCATGGTTATGGCAGCACTGCATAATTCTCTTACTGTCATGCCATCCG
TAAGATGCTTTTCTGTGACTGGTGAGTACTCAACCAAGTCATTCTGAGAATAGTGTATGCGGCGACCGAG
TTGCTCTTGCCCGGCGTCAATACGGGATAATACCGCGCCACATAGCAGAACTTTAAAAGTGCTCATCATT
GGAAAACGTTCTTCGGGGCGAAAACTCTCAAGGATCTTACCGCTGTTGAGATCCAGTTCGATGTAACCCA
CTCGTGCACCCAACTGATCTTCAGCATCTTTTACTTTCACCAGCGTTTCTGGGTGAGCAAAAACAGGAAG
GCAAAATGCCGCAAAAAAGGGAATAAGGGCGACACGGAAATGTTGAATACTCATACTCTTCCTTTTTCAA
TATTATTGAAGCATTTATCAGGGTTATTGTCTCATGAGCGGATACATATTTGAATGTATTTAGAAAAATA
AACAAATAGGGGTTCCGCGCACATTTCCCCGAAAAGTGCCACCTGAC
Features (pLannotate 1.2.2; 23 found; start..end, strand, type, name):
     31..83      -  misc_feature   bom (fragment): basis of mobility region from pBR322
    238..617     +  enhancer       CMV enhancer: human cytomegalovirus immediate early enhancer
    618..817     +  promoter       CMV promoter: human cytomegalovirus (CMV) immediate early promoter
    835..1015    +  LTR            5' LTR (truncated): truncated 5' long terminal repeat (LTR) from HIV-1
   1062..1187    +  misc_feature   HIV-1 Ψ: packaging signal of human immunodeficiency virus type 1
   1171..1509    +  CDS            HIV-1 gag (fragment): gag protein from human immunodeficiency virus 1; gag
   1686..1919    +  misc_feature   RRE: The Rev response element (RRE) of HIV-1 allows for Rev-dependent mRNA export from the nucleus to the cytoplasm.
   2296..2396    +  CDS            Rev (fragment): human immunodeficiency virus 1 (HIV-1) Rev protein; rev; enhances nuclear export of unspliced and incompletely spliced viral mRNAs
   2446..2563    +  misc_feature   cPPT/CTS: central polypurine tract and central termination sequence of HIV-1
   2622..2935    +  promoter       U6 promoter: RNA polymerase III promoter for mouse U6 snRNA (Das et al., 1988)
   2948..2975    -  misc_feature   MCS (fragment): pBluescript multiple cloning site
   3010..3043    +  protein_bind   loxP: Cre-mediated recombination occurs in the 8-bp core sequence (GCATACAT). Cre recombinase
   3110..3516    +  promoter       SFFV promoter: spleen focus-forming virus long terminal repeat (LTR) promoter
   3528..4247    +  CDS            mCerulean: enhanced monomeric variant of CFP (Rizzo et al., 2004) mammalian codon-optimized
   4267..4300    +  protein_bind   loxP: Cre-mediated recombination occurs in the 8-bp core sequence (GCATACAT). Cre recombinase
   4333..4356    +  misc_feature   MCS (fragment): pBluescript multiple cloning site
   4356..4944    +  misc_feature   WPRE: woodchuck hepatitis virus posttranscriptional regulatory element
   4945..4964    +  misc_feature   MCS (fragment): pBluescript multiple cloning site
   4966..5466    +  CDS            nef (fragment): NEF_HV1LA - Experimental evidence at protein level: Swiss-Prot protein existence level 1. Extracellular Nef protein targets CD4(+) T-lymphocytes for apoptosis by interacting with CXCR4 surface receptors. From Human immunodeficiency virus type 1 group M subtype B (isolate Lai) (HIV-1).
   5473..5653    +  LTR            5' LTR (truncated): truncated 5' long terminal repeat (LTR) from HIV-1
   5715..6303    -  rep_origin     ori: high-copy-number ColE1/pMB1/pBR322/pUC origin of replication
   6474..7334    -  CDS            AmpR: β-lactamase; bla; confers resistance to ampicillin, carbenicillin, and related antibiotics
   7335..7439    -  promoter       AmpR promoter: bla
