[The description below was written by a language model from this plasmid's Addgene catalogue record and pLannotate feature annotations shown in this document.]
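Description:
LeGO-Cer is an HIV-1-derived, third-generation lentiviral vector from the LeGO ("lentiviral gene ontology") series, built on a derivative of pLentiLox3.7 and intended for shRNA delivery combined with fluorescent marking of transduced mammalian cells. In bacteria it is maintained as a high-copy plasmid through a ColE1/pUC-type origin and selected with ampicillin via the β-lactamase gene. The annotated sequence of about 7.5 kb matches the sum of the stated backbone and insert sizes.

Transcription of the viral genome in packaging cells is driven by a CMV enhancer/promoter fused to a truncated 5' LTR. This is followed by the Ψ packaging signal with a gag fragment, the Rev response element for Rev-dependent nuclear export, and the cPPT/CTS element that aids nuclear import of the reverse-transcribed genome. The payload has two units. A mouse U6 RNA polymerase III promoter followed by a short cloning region accepts shRNA cassettes, and the depositor notes compatibility with shRNAs transferred from pSUPER as XbaI/XhoI fragments; no shRNA is present in this version. Downstream, the spleen focus-forming virus (SFFV) promoter drives Cerulean, a cyan fluorescent protein cloned between BamHI and EcoRI, to report transduction. Two same-orientation loxP sites flank the SFFV-Cerulean cassette, so Cre recombinase should be able to excise the marker. A WPRE enhances transcript expression, and the cassette ends in a nef-region fragment followed by a truncated LTR (labelled as a 5' LTR by the annotation tool, but positioned as the 3' LTR).

Because it carries no functional viral genes, particle production requires second- or third-generation packaging plasmids plus an envelope plasmid such as VSV-G. The cyan marker allows combination with other colours in the LeGO panel for multicolour functional gene analysis.
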