Addgene plasmid #27351: LeGO-Cer
Depositing lab: Boris Fehse. Depositing organization: Universitaetsklinikum Hamburg-Eppendorf. Publication: A multicolor panel of novel lentiviral "gene ontology" (LeGO) vectors for functional gene analysis. Weber K, Bartsch U, Stocking C, Fehse B. Mol Ther. 2008 Apr . 16(4):698-706. 10.1038/mt.2008.6 PubMed 18362927.
Backbone
  Vector backbone: LeGO
  Backbone size w/o insert (bp): 6747
  Vector type: Mammalian Expression, Lentiviral
Growth in bacteria
  Bacterial resistance: Ampicillin, 100 μg/mL
  Growth temperature: 37°C
  Growth strain: Stbl3
  Growth instructions: Any (like TOP10, XL10-Gold or Stbl)
  Copy number: High Copy
Gene/Insert
  Gene/Insert name: U6 promoter, SFFV promoter, Cerulean
  Insert size (bp): 720
  Cloning method: Restriction Enzyme; 5′ cloning site BamHI (not destroyed); 3′ cloning site EcoRI (not destroyed)
  Sequencing primers: 5′ GAGCTCACAACCCCTCACTC
Resource information
  A portion of this plasmid was derived from a plasmid made by: The Cerulean cDNA is from the lab of Dave Piston (http://medschool.mc.vanderbilt.edu/piston_lab). The lenti backbone is a derivative of pLentiLox3.7 developed at the MIT (http://web.mit.edu/jacks-lab/protocols/pll37.htm).
Terms and licenses: Academic/Nonprofit Terms; Industry Terms: Not Available to Industry
Depositor comments: HIV-1 derived third generation lentiviral vector for shRNAs. Compatibel to shRNAs cloned in pSUPER (XbaI/XhoI). Use second generation (like psPAX2) or third generation (like pMDLg/pRRE + pRSV-Rev) systems for packaging in addition to a VSV-G expressing plasmid (or another envelope protein). Please visit the LeGO-Vector home page for more information: http://www.LentiGO-Vectors.de
How to cite: LeGO-Cer was a gift from Boris Fehse (Addgene plasmid # 27351 ; http://n2t.net/addgene:27351 ; RRID:Addgene_27351)
