>Addgene plasmid #27351 | LeGO-Cer | addgene partial sequence | sequence record 33666 | 27351 with EGFP-N
GGGATCCGGGCGACTCAGTCAATCGGAGGACTGGCGCGCCGAGTGAGGGGTTGTGAGCTCTTTTATAGAG
CTCGGGAAGCAGAAGCGCGCGAACAGAAGCGAGAAGCAGGCTGATTGGTTAATTCAAATAAGGCGCAGGG
TCATTTCAGGTCCTTGGGGGAGCCTGGAAACATCTGATGGGTCTTAAGAAACTGCTGAGGGTTGGGCCAT
ATCTGGGGACCATCTGTTCTTGGCCTCGGGCCGGGGCCGAAACTGCGGTGACCATCTGTTCTTGGCCCCG
GGCCGGGGCCGAAACTGCTCACCGCAGATATCCTGTTTGGCCCAACGTTAGCTATTTTCATGTACCCGCC
CTTGATCTGAACTTCTCTATTCTTGGTTTGGTATTTTTCCATGCCTTGCAAAATGGCGTTACTGCAGCTA
GCTTGCCAAACCTACAGGTGGGGTCTTTCAGCGGCCGCTTAAGCTTGGAACCCTTAATATAACTTCGTAT
AATGTATGCTATACGAAGTTATTAGGTCCCTCGACCTGCTGGAATCTCGTGAAGCGAGCTTATCGATACC
GTCGACCTCGAGGGTCACCGCGCGTTAACAAGGCTTTTCTCCAAGGGATATTTATAGTCTCAAAACACAC
AATTACTTTACAGTTAGGGTGAGTTTCCTTTTGTGCTGTTTTTTAAAATAATAATTTAGTATTTGTATCT
CTTATAGAAATCCAAGCCTATCATGTAAAATGTAGCTAGTATTAAAAAGAACAGATTATCTGTCTTTTAT
CGCACATTAAGCCTCTATAGTTACTAGGAAATATTATATGCAAATTAACCGGGGCAGGGGAGTAGCCGAG
CTTCTCCCACAAGTCTGTGC
